Addgene plasmid #79007: pDEST-hisMBP-AsCpf1-EC
Purpose: Expressing his-MBP tagged AsCpf1 (E.coli codon optimized)
Depositing lab: Jin-Soo Kim. Depositing organization: Institute for Basic Science. Publication: Targeted mutagenesis in mice by electroporation of Cpf1 ribonucleoproteins. Hur JK, Kim K, Been KW, Baek G, Ye S, Hur JW, Ryu SM, Lee YS, Kim JS. Nat Biotechnol. 2016 Jun 6. doi: 10.1038/nbt.3596. PubMed 27272385.
Backbone
  Vector backbone: pDEST-hisMBP
  Backbone manufacturer: Waugh Lab (addgene plasmid #11085)
  Backbone size w/o insert (bp): 6000
  Total vector size (bp): 10000
  Modifications to backbone: inserted E.coli codon optimized AsCpf1 coding sequence
  Vector type: Bacterial Expression
Growth in bacteria
  Bacterial resistance: Ampicillin, 100 μg/mL
  Growth temperature: 37°C
  Growth strain: DH5alpha
  Copy number: Low Copy
Gene/Insert
  Gene/Insert name: AsCpf1 (alt name: AsCas12a)
  Species: Synthetic
  Insert size (bp): 4000
  Promoter: tac promoter
  Tag / fusion protein: 6xHis-MBP-NLS (N terminal on backbone); NLS-HA (C terminal on insert)
  Cloning method: Gateway Cloning
  Sequencing primers: 5′ MBP-F; 3′ M13_pUC_fwd; M13-F20
Terms and licenses: Academic/Nonprofit Terms; Industry Terms: Not Available to Industry
How to cite: pDEST-hisMBP-AsCpf1-EC was a gift from Jin-Soo Kim (Addgene plasmid # 79007 ; http://n2t.net/addgene:79007 ; RRID:Addgene_79007)
