[The description below was written by a language model from this plasmid's Addgene catalogue record and pLannotate feature annotations shown in this document.]
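Description:
pDEST-hisMBP-AsCpf1-EC is a bacterial expression plasmid of roughly 10.6 kb for producing recombinant AsCpf1 (AsCas12a), the Cas12a nuclease of Acidaminococcus sp. BV3L6, from a synthetic coding sequence codon-optimized for E. coli. It was made by Gateway cloning into the pDEST-hisMBP destination vector, and the attB1 and attB2 sites left by recombination flank the insert. The backbone carries a ColE1/pBR322-type origin together with the bom region and the rop gene, which keeps copy number low, consistent with the catalogue listing. An M13 phage origin is also present. Selection is by ampicillin through the β-lactamase gene.

Expression is driven by the strong hybrid tac promoter followed by a lac operator. The plasmid supplies its own lac repressor from lacI under the lacIq promoter, so transcription stays repressed until induced with IPTG. The open reading frame begins with a His tag and a signal-sequence-less maltose binding protein, which remains cytosolic and serves as both a solubility partner and an affinity handle. It then continues through attB1 into an SV40 nuclear localization signal and the Cas12a coding sequence. The catalogue also records a C-terminal NLS-HA tag on the insert, although the feature table does not annotate it separately. A residual lacZα fragment and the rrnB T1 and T2 terminators lie downstream.

The nuclear localization signals indicate that the purified protein is meant to act in eukaryotic cells. The associated publication used Cpf1 ribonucleoproteins, delivered by electroporation, for targeted mutagenesis in mice.
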