Features (pLannotate 1.2.2; 23 found; start..end, strand, type, name):
      1..29      +  promoter       tac promoter: strong E. coli promoter; hybrid between the trp and lac UV5 promoters
     37..53      +  protein_bind   lac operator: The lac repressor binds to the lac operator to inhibit transcription in E. coli. This inhibition can be relieved by adding lactose or isopropyl-β-D-thiogalactopyranoside (IPTG). lac repressor encoded by lacI
    132..149     +  CDS            7xHis (fragment): 6xHis affinity tag
    149..1241    +  CDS            MBP (fragment): maltose binding protein from E. coli; malE (mutated); This version of the gene does not encode a signal sequence, so MBP will remain in the cytosol.
   1251..1275    +  protein_bind   attB1: mutant version of attB; recombination site for the Gateway® BP reaction BP Clonase™
   1290..1310    +  CDS            SV40 NLS: nuclear localization signal of SV40 (simian virus 40) large T antigen
   1317..5237    +  CDS            cas12a: CS12A_ACISB - Also known as cpf1 From Acidaminococcus sp. (strain BV3L6).
   5296..5320    -  protein_bind   attB2: mutant version of attB; recombination site for the Gateway® BP reaction BP Clonase™
   5331..5485    +  CDS            lacZα (fragment): LacZα fragment of β-galactosidase; lacZ fragment
   5578..5693    +  ncRNA          5S rRNA: Accession: RF00001 - 5S ribosomal RNA
   5697..5783    +  terminator     rrnB T1 terminator: Escherichia coli rrnB; transcription terminator T1 from the E. coli rrnB gene
   5875..5902    +  terminator     rrnB T2 terminator: transcription terminator T2 from the E. coli rrnB gene
   5921..6012    +  promoter       AmpR promoter: bla
   6013..6873    +  CDS            AmpR: β-lactamase; bla; confers resistance to ampicillin, carbenicillin, and related antibiotics
   6915..7428    -  rep_origin     M13 ori (sequence partly withheld): M13 bacteriophage origin of replication; arrow indicates direction of (+) strand synthesis
   7539..8127    +  rep_origin     ori: high-copy-number ColE1/pMB1/pBR322/pUC origin of replication
   8313..8453    -  misc_feature   bom: basis of mobility region from pBR322
   8555..8746    -  CDS            rop: Rop protein, which maintains plasmids at low copy number; rop
   8763..9143    +  CDS            YPB1_ECOLX: Protein predicted: Swiss-Prot protein existence level 4. From Escherichia coli.
   9242..9319    +  promoter       lacIq promoter: lacI (mutant); In the lacIq allele, a single base change in the promoter boosts expression of the lacI gene about 10-fold.
   9320..10402   +  CDS            lacI: lac repressor; lacI; The lac repressor binds to the lac operator to inhibit transcription in E. coli. This inhibition can be relieved by adding lactose or isopropyl-β-D-thiogalactopyranoside (IPTG).
  10415..10436   +  protein_bind   CAP binding site: CAP binding activates transcription in the presence of cAMP. E. coli catabolite activator protein
  10455..10472   +  promoter       tet promoter (fragment): E. coli promoter for tetracycline efflux protein gene
>Addgene plasmid #79007 | pDEST-hisMBP-AsCpf1-EC | addgene full sequence | sequence record 240910 | Addgene NGS Result
TTGACAATTAATCATCGGCTCGTATAATGTGTGGAATTGTGAGCGGATAACAATTTCACACAGGAAACAG
CCAGTCCGTTTAGGTGTTTTCACGAGCACTTCACCAACAAGGACCATAGATTATGAAAATCCATCACCAT
CACCATCACGAAGAAGGTAAACTGGTAATCTGGATTAACGGCGATAAAGGCTATAACGGTCTCGCTGAAG
TCGGTAAGAAATTCGAGAAAGATACCGGAATTAAAGTCACCGTTGAGCATCCGGATAAACTGGAAGAGAA
ATTCCCACAGGTTGCGGCAACTGGCGATGGCCCTGACATTATCTTCTGGGCACACGACCGCTTTGGTGGC
TACGCTCAATCTGGCCTGTTGGCTGAAATCACCCCGGACAAAGCGTTCCAGGACAAGCTGTATCCGTTTA
CCTGGGATGCCGTACGTTACAACGGCAAGCTGATTGCTTACCCGATCGCTGTTGAAGCGTTATCGCTGAT
TTATAACAAAGATCTGCTGCCGAACCCGCCAAAAACCTGGGAAGAGATCCCGGCGCTGGATAAAGAACTG
AAAGCGAAAGGTAAGAGCGCGCTGATGTTCAACCTGCAAGAACCGTACTTCACCTGGCCGCTGATTGCTG
CTGACGGGGGTTATGCGTTCAAGTATGAAAACGGCAAGTACGACATTAAAGACGTGGGCGTGGATAACGC
TGGCGCGAAAGCGGGTCTGACCTTCCTGGTTGACCTGATTAAAAACAAACACATGAATGCAGACACCGAT
TACTCCATCGCAGAAGCTGCCTTTAATAAAGGCGAAACAGCGATGACCATCAACGGCCCGTGGGCATGGT
CCAACATCGACACCAGCAAAGTGAATTATGGTGTAACGGTACTGCCGACCTTCAAGGGTCAACCATCCAA
ACCGTTCGTTGGCGTGCTGAGCGCAGGTATTAACGCCGCCAGTCCGAACAAAGAGCTGGCAAAAGAGTTC
CTCGAAAACTATCTGCTGACTGATGAAGGTCTGGAAGCGGTTAATAAAGACAAACCGCTGGGTGCCGTAG
CGCTGAAGTCTTACGAGGAAGAGTTGGCGAAAGATCCACGTATTGCCGCCACCATGGAAAACGCCCAGAA
AGGTGAAATCATGCCGAACATCCCGCAGATGTCCGCTTTCTGGTATGCCGTGCGTACTGCGGTGATCAAC
GCCGCCAGCGGTCGTCAGACTGTCGATGAAGCCCTGAAAGACGCGCAGACTAATTCGATCACAAGTTTGT
ACAAAAAAGCAGGCTTCATGGGTGCTCCTCCAAAAAAGAAGAGAAAGGTAGGTGGTATGACACAGTTTGA
AGGCTTCACCAATCTCTACCAGGTCAGCAAGACGCTACGTTTTGAGCTTATCCCGCAGGGAAAAACCCTG
AAACACATTCAGGAACAGGGGTTCATAGAGGAAGATAAGGCGCGTAACGACCATTATAAAGAACTGAAGC
CTATAATCGACCGTATTTATAAAACGTACGCGGATCAGTGCCTGCAGCTGGTTCAGCTGGATTGGGAGAA
TCTGTCCGCGGCTATTGATAGCTATCGCAAAGAGAAGACCGAGGAAACCCGTAACGCACTGATTGAAGAG
CAGGCGACCTATCGGAATGCGATCCATGATTACTTCATCGGCCGCACCGACAACCTGACCGATGCAATTA
ACAAACGTCACGCAGAGATTTACAAAGGTCTGTTTAAAGCAGAGTTATTCAATGGCAAGGTTCTGAAACA
GCTGGGTACGGTCACCACCACCGAACACGAAAACGCACTGCTGAGGAGCTTTGATAAATTTACCACATAT
TTCAGCGGTTTCTATGAAAATCGTAAGAATGTATTTAGCGCCGAAGATATTTCCACCGCAATTCCTCATC
GTATTGTGCAGGATAATTTTCCGAAGTTTAAAGAAAATTGTCATATTTTTACCCGTCTGATCACCGCGGT
ACCGAGCCTGCGAGAGCATTTTGAAAACGTTAAGAAAGCCATTGGAATTTTTGTCAGTACCAGCATTGAA
GAAGTGTTTTCGTTCCCGTTCTATAACCAACTGCTGACCCAGACCCAGATTGATCTGTACAATCAGCTGC
TGGGGGGCATAAGCCGCGAGGCAGGTACCGAAAAGATAAAGGGACTCAATGAGGTGCTGAATCTGGCAAT
TCAGAAGAATGATGAAACGGCTCATATCATTGCTAGCCTGCCGCATCGTTTCATTCCCCTGTTTAAGCAA
ATCCTGAGCGATCGCAATACACTGAGCTTTATCCTCGAAGAGTTTAAATCGGACGAAGAAGTTATCCAGA
GCTTTTGCAAATACAAAACCCTGCTGCGGAACGAAAATGTGCTGGAGACCGCTGAAGCACTGTTTAATGA
ACTGAACTCGATCGACCTCACCCATATTTTTATATCCCACAAAAAACTGGAAACCATAAGCAGCGCTCTG
TGTGACCATTGGGATACCCTGCGCAACGCCCTGTATGAACGGCGTATCAGCGAGCTGACCGGGAAAATCA
CCAAATCCGCAAAGGAAAAAGTTCAGCGTAGTCTGAAACACGAGGACATCAACCTGCAAGAAATTATTAG
CGCAGCAGGTAAAGAGCTGAGCGAAGCATTCAAACAGAAAACCAGCGAAATCCTGAGCCATGCCCATGCT
GCACTGGATCAGCCGCTGCCGACCACCCTGAAAAAACAGGAGGAAAAGGAGATTCTGAAAAGCCAACTGG
ACAGCCTGCTGGGCCTGTATCACCTGCTGGACTGGTTTGCAGTCGATGAGAGCAACGAGGTTGATCCTGA
GTTCTCCGCTCGTCTGACCGGAATCAAGCTGGAGATGGAACCGAGTCTGTCGTTTTACAATAAAGCGCGT
AATTACGCGACCAAGAAACCGTATAGCGTGGAAAAATTCAAACTGAACTTTCAGATGCCGACCCTTGCAA
GCGGATGGGACGTTAACAAAGAAAAAAACAATGGGGCAATTCTGTTTGTGAAAAATGGCCTCTATTATCT
GGGTATCATGCCGAAACAGAAAGGGCGCTACAAAGCCCTGTCATTTGAGCCGACCGAGAAAACCTCAGAG
GGTTTCGACAAGATGTACTACGATTATTTCCCGGATGCGGCAAAAATGATACCCAAATGTAGCACCCAAC
TGAAGGCAGTTACAGCCCACTTTCAGACCCATACCACCCCGATCCTGCTGTCGAACAATTTTATAGAGCC
GCTGGAAATTACCAAAGAGATTTATGATCTGAATAATCCGGAAAAGGAGCCCAAGAAATTTCAGACGGCG
TATGCAAAAAAGACCGGGGATCAGAAAGGTTATCGTGAAGCGCTGTGCAAATGGATTGACTTTACCCGTG
ACTTTCTGTCAAAATATACCAAAACGACGAGCATTGATCTGAGCAGCCTACGTCCGAGCAGCCAATATAA
GGATCTGGGCGAATATTACGCCGAACTGAATCCGCTGCTCTACCATATTTCCTTCCAACGAATCGCTGAA
AAAGAAATAATGGACGCCGTTGAAACCGGCAAACTGTATCTGTTTCAAATCTACAACAAAGATTTCGCCA
AAGGCCATCACGGTAAGCCGAACCTGCATACCCTGTATTGGACCGGTCTGTTTAGCCCGGAGAATCTGGC
CAAAACCAGCATCAAGCTGAACGGACAGGCAGAACTGTTTTACCGCCCCAAAAGCCGTATGAAAAGGATG
GCACACCGCCTGGGCGAAAAAATGCTGAATAAGAAACTCAAAGATCAGAAAACGCCGATACCGGATACCC
TTTATCAGGAGCTGTATGATTATGTTAACCACCGGCTGAGCCATGACCTGAGCGACGAAGCGCGTGCACT
GCTGCCGAACGTGATTACCAAGGAAGTCTCGCATGAAATTATTAAAGATCGGCGCTTCACCAGTGATAAA
TTTTTCTTCCATGTACCGATCACCCTGAATTATCAAGCCGCAAATAGCCCTTCCAAATTTAATCAACGCG
TGAATGCGTACCTGAAAGAGCATCCGGAGACCCCAATTATTGGCATAGACCGAGGAGAACGCAATCTCAT
TTATATCACCGTCATTGATAGCACCGGTAAGATCCTGGAACAGCGTAGCCTGAATACCATTCAGCAGTTT
GACTACCAGAAAAAGCTGGACAACAGAGAAAAGGAACGTGTAGCCGCCCGGCAGGCTTGGAGTGTGGTGG
GTACTATCAAGGATCTGAAGCAGGGGTATCTCTCCCAAGTTATCCATGAAATTGTCGATCTAATGATTCA
CTATCAAGCAGTAGTGGTACTGGAAAATCTGAATTTCGGTTTCAAAAGCAAACGTACAGGGATCGCTGAA
AAAGCCGTTTATCAGCAGTTCGAGAAAATGCTGATAGACAAGCTGAATTGCCTGGTTCTGAAAGATTATC
CGGCAGAGAAGGTGGGCGGTGTGCTGAACCCGTACCAGCTGACTGATCAATTTACGAGCTTTGCAAAAAT
GGGAACGCAGAGCGGTTTCCTGTTCTATGTTCCGGCGCCATATACCAGCAAGATAGACCCGCTGACAGGT
TTCGTAGATCCGTTTGTCTGGAAAACCATTAAAAATCATGAAAGTCGCAAACATTTTCTGGAGGGCTTTG
ATTTTCTGCACTATGACGTGAAAACCGGCGACTTCATTCTGCATTTTAAAATGAACCGTAATCTGTCCTT
TCAGCGCGGCCTGCCTGGCTTTATGCCGGCGTGGGACATTGTTTTTGAAAAGAATGAGACACAGTTTGAT
GCCAAAGGTACCCCCTTTATTGCGGGGAAACGCATTGTGCCCGTTATAGAAAATCACCGCTTCACCGGAC
GGTATAGGGACTTGTACCCGGCAAATGAATTGATAGCGCTGCTGGAGGAGAAAGGTATTGTCTTTCGGGA
TGGATCAAACATCCTGCCGAAGCTGCTGGAGAACGATGACAGCCACGCAATAGACACCATGGTAGCGCTG
ATCCGAAGCGTGCTGCAGATGCGTAACAGTAATGCGGCTACGGGGGAAGACTACATTAATAGCCCGGTCC
GTGATCTGAACGGCGTTTGTTTCGATAGCAGATTTCAAAATCCGGAGTGGCCGATGGATGCCGATGCCAA
TGGAGCTTACCATATCGCTCTCAAAGGTCAGCTCCTACTGAACCATTTGAAAGAATCAAAAGATCTGAAA
CTGCAGAACGGCATCTCGAATCAGGACTGGCTGGCCTACATTCAAGAACTGAGAAACCCAAAGAAAAAGA
GAAAAGTAGGTGGTTACCCCTACGACGTGCCCGACTACGCCTAACACCCAGCTTTCTTGTACAAAGTGGT
GATAGCTTGGCACTGGCCGTCGTTTTACAACGTCGTGACTGGGAAAACCCTGGCGTTACCCAACTTAATC
GCCTTGCAGCACATCCCCCTTTCGCCAGCTGGCGTAATAGCGAAGAGGCCCGCACCGATCGCCCTTCCCA
ACAGTTGCGCAGCCTGAATGGCGAATGGCAGCTTGGCTGTTTTGGCGGATGAGATAAGATTTTCAGCCTG
ATACAGATTAAATCAGAACGCAGAAGCGGTCTGATAAAACAGAATTTGCCTGGCGGCAGTAGCGCGGTGG
TCCCACCTGACCCCATGCCGAACTCAGAAGTGAAACGCCGTAGCGCCGATGGTAGTGTGGGGTCTCCCCA
TGCGAGAGTAGGGAACTGCCAGGCATCAAATAAAACGAAAGGCTCAGTCGAAAGACTGGGCCTTTCGTTT
TATCTGTTGTTTGTCGGTGAACGCTCTCCTGAGTAGGACAAATCCGCCGGGAGCGGATTTGAACGTTGCG
AAGCAACGGCCCGGAGGGTGGCGGGCAGGACGCCCGCCATAAACTGCCAGGCATCAAATTAAGCAGAAGG
CCATCCTGACGGATGGCCTTTTTGCGTTTCTACAAACTCTTTTGTTTATTTTTCTAAATACATTCAAATA
TGTATCCGCTCATGAGACAATAACCCTGATAAATGCTTCAATAATATTGAAAAAGGAAGAGTATGAGTAT
TCAACATTTCCGTGTCGCCCTTATTCCCTTTTTTGCGGCATTTTGCCTTCCTGTTTTTGCTCACCCAGAA
ACGCTGGTGAAAGTAAAAGATGCTGAAGATCAGTTGGGTGCACGAGTGGGTTACATCGAACTGGATCTCA
ACAGCGGTAAGATCCTTGAGAGTTTTCGCCCCGAAGAACGTTTCCCAATGATGAGCACTTTTAAAGTTCT
GCTATGTGGCGCGGTATTATCCCGTGTTGACGCCGGGCAAGAGCAACTCGGTCGCCGCATACACTATTCT
CAGAATGACTTGGTTGAGTACTCACCAGTCACAGAAAAGCATCTTACGGATGGCATGACAGTAAGAGAAT
TATGCAGTGCTGCCATAACCATGAGTGATAACACTGCGGCCAACTTACTTCTGACAACGATCGGAGGACC
GAAGGAGCTAACCGCTTTTTTGCACAACATGGGGGATCATGTAACTCGCCTTGATCGTTGGGAACCGGAG
CTGAATGAAGCCATACCAAACGACGAGCGTGACACCACGATGCCTGTAGCAATGGCAACAACGTTGCGCA
AACTATTAACTGGCGAACTACTTACTCTAGCTTCCCGGCAACAATTAATAGACTGGATGGAGGCGGATAA
AGTTGCAGGACCACTTCTGCGCTCGGCCCTTCCGGCTGGCTGGTTTATTGCTGATAAATCTGGAGCCGGT
GAGCGTGGGTCTCGCGGTATCATTGCAGCACTGGGGCCAGATGGTAAGCCCTCCCGTATCGTAGTTATCT
ACACGACGGGGAGTCAGGCAACTATGGATGAACGAAATAGACAGATCGCTGAGATAGGTGCCTCACTGAT
TAAGCATTGGTAACTGTCAGACCAAGTTTACTCATATATACTTTAGATTGATT
[38 nt withheld, positions 6914-6951]
A
[37 nt withheld, positions 6953-6989]
ATTTTGTTAAAATTCGCGTTAAATTTTTGTTAAATCAGCTCATTTTTTAACCAATAGGCCGAAATCGGCA
AAATCCCTTATAAATCAAAAGAATAGCCCGAGATAGGGT
[37 nt withheld, positions 7099-7135]
AAAGAACGTGGACTCCAACGTCAAAGG
[141 nt withheld, positions 7163-7303]
G
[125 nt withheld, positions 7305-7429]
AAAGGATCTAGGTGAAGATCCTTTTTGATAATCTCATGACCAAAATCCCTTAACGTGAGTTTTCGTTCCA
CTGAGCGTCAGACCCCGTAGAAAAGATCAAAGGATCTTCTTGAGATCCTTTTTTTCTGCGCGTAATCTGC
TGCTTGCAAACAAAAAAACCACCGCTACCAGCGGTGGTTTGTTTGCCGGATCAAGAGCTACCAACTCTTT
TTCCGAAGGTAACTGGCTTCAGCAGAGCGCAGATACCAAATACTGTCCTTCTAGTGTAGCCGTAGTTAGG
CCACCACTTCAAGAACTCTGTAGCACCGCCTACATACCTCGCTCTGCTAATCCTGTTACCAGTGGCTGCT
GCCAGTGGCGATAAGTCGTGTCTTACCGGGTTGGACTCAAGACGATAGTTACCGGATAAGGCGCAGCGGT
CGGGCTGAACGGGGGGTTCGTGCACACAGCCCAGCTTGGAGCGAACGACCTACACCGAACTGAGATACCT
ACAGCGTGAGCTATGAGAAAGCGCCACGCTTCCCGAAGGGAGAAAGGCGGACAGGTATCCGGTAAGCGGC
AGGGTCGGAACAGGAGAGCGCACGAGGGAGCTTCCAGGGGGAAACGCCTGGTATCTTTATAGTCCTGTCG
GGTTTCGCCACCTCTGACTTGAGCGTCGATTTTTGTGATGCTCGTCAGGGGGGCGGAGCCTATGGAAAAA
CGCCAGCAACGCGGCCTTTTTACGGTTCCTGGCCTTTTGCTGGCCTTTTGCTCACATGTTCTTTCCTGCG
TTATCCCCTGATTCTGTGGATAACCGTATTACCGCCTTTGAGTGAGCTGATACCGCTCGCCGCAGCCGAA
CGACCGAGCGCAGCGAGTCAGTGAGCGAGGAAGCGGAAGAGCGCCTGATGCGGTATTTTCTCCTTACGCA
TCTGTGCGGTATTTCACACCGCATATGGTGCACTCTCAGTACAATCTGCTCTGATGCCGCATAGTTAAGC
CAGTATACACTCCGCTATCGCTACGTGACTGGGTCATGGCTGCGCCCCGACACCCGCCAACACCCGCTGA
CGCGCCCTGACGGGCTTGTCTGCTCCCGGCATCCGCTTACAGACAAGCTGTGACCGTCTCCGGGAGCTGC
ATGTGTCAGAGGTTTTCACCGTCATCACCGAAACGCGCGAGGCAGCTGCGGTAAAGCTCATCAGCGTGGT
CGTGCAGCGATTCACAGATGTCTGCCTGTTCATCCGCGTCCAGCTCGTTGAGTTTCTCCAGAAGCGTTAA
TGTCTGGCTTCTGATAAAGCGGGCCATGTTAAGGGCGGTTTTTTCCTGTTTGGTCACTGATGCCTCCGTG
TAAGGGGGATTTCTGTTCATGGGGGTAATGATACCGATGAAACGAGAGAGGATGCTCACGATACGGGTTA
CTGATGATGAACATGCCCGGTTACTGGAACGTTGTGAGGGTAAACAACTGGCGGTATGGATGCGGCGGGA
CCAGAGAAAAATCACTCAGGGTCAATGCCAGCGCTTCGTTAATACAGATGTAGGTGTTCCACAGGGTAGC
CAGCAGCATCCTGCGATGCAGATCCGGAACATAATGGTGCAGGGCGCTGACTTCCGCGTTTCCAGACTTT
ACGAAACACGGAAACCGAAGACCATTCATGTTGTTGCTCAGGTCGCAGACGTTTTGCAGCAGCAGTCGCT
TCACGTTCGCTCGCGTATCGGTGATTCATTCTGCTAACCAGTAAGGCAACCCCGCCAGCCTAGCCGGGTC
CTCAACGACAGGAGCACGATCATGCGCACCCGTGGCCAGGACCCAACGCTGCCCGAAATTCCGACACCAT
CGAATGGTGCAAAACCTTTCGCGGTATGGCATGATAGCGCCCGGAAGAGAGTCAATTCAGGGTGGTGAAT
GTGAAACCAGTAACGTTATACGATGTCGCAGAGTATGCCGGTGTCTCTTATCAGACCGTTTCCCGCGTGG
TGAACCAGGCCAGCCACGTTTCTGCGAAAACGCGGGAAAAAGTGGAAGCGGCGATGGCGGAGCTGAATTA
CATTCCCAACCGCGTGGCACAACAACTGGCGGGCAAACAGTCGTTGCTGATTGGCGTTGCCACCTCCAGT
CTGGCCCTGCACGCGCCGTCGCAAATTGTCGCGGCGATTAAATCTCGCGCCGATCAACTGGGTGCCAGCG
TGGTGGTGTCGATGGTAGAACGAAGCGGCGTCGAAGCCTGTAAAGCGGCGGTGCACAATCTTCTCGCGCA
ACGCGTCAGTGGGCTGATCATTAACTATCCGCTGGATGACCAGGATGCCATTGCTGTGGAAGCTGCCTGC
ACTAATGTTCCGGCGTTATTTCTTGATGTCTCTGACCAGACACCCATCAACAGTATTATTTTCTCCCATG
AAGACGGTACGCGACTGGGCGTGGAGCATCTGGTCGCATTGGGTCACCAGCAAATCGCGCTGTTAGCGGG
CCCATTAAGTTCTGTCTCGGCGCGTCTGCGTCTGGCTGGCTGGCATAAATATCTCACTCGCAATCAAATT
CAGCCGATAGCGGAACGGGAAGGCGACTGGAGTGCCATGTCCGGTTTTCAACAAACCATGCAAATGCTGA
ATGAGGGCATCGTTCCCACTGCGATGCTGGTTGCCAACGATCAGATGGCGCTGGGCGCAATGCGCGCCAT
TACCGAGTCCGGGCTGCGCGTTGGTGCGGATATCTCGGTAGTGGGATACGACGATACCGAAGACAGCTCA
TGTTATATCCCGCCGTTAACCACCATCAAACAGGATTTTCGCCTGCTGGGGCAAACCAGCGTGGACCGCT
TGCTGCAACTCTCTCAGGGCCAGGCGGTGAAGGGCAATCAGCTGTTGCCCGTCTCACTGGTGAAAAGAAA
AACCACCCTGGCGCCCAATACGCAAACCGCCTCTCCCCGCGCGTTGGCCGATTCATTAATGCAGCTGGCA
CGACAGGTTTCCCGACTGGAAAGCGGGCAGTGAGCGCAACGCAATTAATGTAAGTTAGCTCACTCATTAG
GCACAATTCTCATGTTTGACAGCTTATCATCGACTGCACGGTGCACCAATGCTTCTGGCGTCAGGCAGCC
ATCGGAAGCTGTGGTATGGCTGTGCAGGTCGTAAATCACTGCATAATTCGTGTCGCTCAAGGCGCACTCC
CGTTCTGGATAATGTTTTTTGCGCCGACATCATAACGGTTCTGGCAAATATTCTGAAATGAGCTG
