>Addgene plasmid #79007 | pDEST-hisMBP-AsCpf1-EC | depositor partial sequence | sequence record 147770 | HisMBP-AsCpf1 insert in pDEST-hisMBP vector
ATGAAAATCCATCACCATCACCATCACGAAGAAGGTAAACTGGTAATCTGGATTAACGGCGATAAAGGCT
ATAACGGTCTCGCTGAAGTCGGTAAGAAATTCGAGAAAGATACCGGAATTAAAGTCACCGTTGAGCATCC
GGATAAACTGGAAGAGAAATTCCCACAGGTTGCGGCAACTGGCGATGGCCCTGACATTATCTTCTGGGCA
CACGACCGCTTTGGTGGCTACGCTCAATCTGGCCTGTTGGCTGAAATCACCCCGGACAAAGCGTTCCAGG
ACAAGCTGTATCCGTTTACCTGGGATGCCGTACGTTACAACGGCAAGCTGATTGCTTACCCGATCGCTGT
TGAAGCGTTATCGCTGATTTATAACAAAGATCTGCTGCCGAACCCGCCAAAAACCTGGGAAGAGATCCCG
GCGCTGGATAAAGAACTGAAAGCGAAAGGTAAGAGCGCGCTGATGTTCAACCTGCAAGAACCGTACTTCA
CCTGGCCGCTGATTGCTGCTGACGGGGGTTATGCGTTCAAGTATGAAAACGGCAAGTACGACATTAAAGA
CGTGGGCGTGGATAACGCTGGCGCGAAAGCGGGTCTGACCTTCCTGGTTGACCTGATTAAAAACAAACAC
ATGAATGCAGACACCGATTACTCCATCGCAGAAGCTGCCTTTAATAAAGGCGAAACAGCGATGACCATCA
ACGGCCCGTGGGCATGGTCCAACATCGACACCAGCAAAGTGAATTATGGTGTAACGGTACTGCCGACCTT
CAAGGGTCAACCATCCAAACCGTTCGTTGGCGTGCTGAGCGCAGGTATTAACGCCGCCAGTCCGAACAAA
GAGCTGGCAAAAGAGTTCCTCGAAAACTATCTGCTGACTGATGAAGGTCTGGAAGCGGTTAATAAAGACA
AACCGCTGGGTGCCGTAGCGCTGAAGTCTTACGAGGAAGAGTTGGCGAAAGATCCACGTATTGCCGCCAC
CATGGAAAACGCCCAGAAAGGTGAAATCATGCCGAACATCCCGCAGATGTCCGCTTTCTGGTATGCCGTG
CGTACTGCGGTGATCAACGCCGCCAGCGGTCGTCAGACTGTCGATGAAGCCCTGAAAGACGCGCAGACTA
ATTCGATCACAAGTTTGTACAAAAAAGCAGGCTTCATGGGTGCTCCTCCAAAAAAGAAGAGAAAGGTAGG
TGGTATGACACAGTTTGAAGGCTTCACCAATCTCTACCAGGTCAGCAAGACGCTACGTTTTGAGCTTATC
CCGCAGGGAAAAACCCTGAAACACATTCAGGAACAGGGGTTCATAGAGGAAGATAAGGCGCGTAACGACC
ATTATAAAGAACTGAAGCCTATAATCGACCGTATTTATAAAACGTACGCGGATCAGTGCCTGCAGCTGGT
TCAGCTGGATTGGGAGAATCTGTCCGCGGCTATTGATAGCTATCGCAAAGAGAAGACCGAGGAAACCCGT
AACGCACTGATTGAAGAGCAGGCGACCTATCGGAATGCGATCCATGATTACTTCATCGGCCGCACCGACA
ACCTGACCGATGCAATTAACAAACGTCACGCAGAGATTTACAAAGGTCTGTTTAAAGCAGAGTTATTCAA
TGGCAAGGTTCTGAAACAGCTGGGTACGGTCACCACCACCGAACACGAAAACGCACTGCTGAGGAGCTTT
GATAAATTTACCACATATTTCAGCGGTTTCTATGAAAATCGTAAGAATGTATTTAGCGCCGAAGATATTT
CCACCGCAATTCCTCATCGTATTGTGCAGGATAATTTTCCGAAGTTTAAAGAAAATTGTCATATTTTTAC
CCGTCTGATCACCGCGGTACCGAGCCTGCGAGAGCATTTTGAAAACGTTAAGAAAGCCATTGGAATTTTT
GTCAGTACCAGCATTGAAGAAGTGTTTTCGTTCCCGTTCTATAACCAACTGCTGACCCAGACCCAGATTG
ATCTGTACAATCAGCTGCTGGGGGGCATAAGCCGCGAGGCAGGTACCGAAAAGATAAAGGGACTCAATGA
GGTGCTGAATCTGGCAATTCAGAAGAATGATGAAACGGCTCATATCATTGCTAGCCTGCCGCATCGTTTC
ATTCCCCTGTTTAAGCAAATCCTGAGCGATCGCAATACACTGAGCTTTATCCTCGAAGAGTTTAAATCGG
ACGAAGAAGTTATCCAGAGCTTTTGCAAATACAAAACCCTGCTGCGGAACGAAAATGTGCTGGAGACCGC
TGAAGCACTGTTTAATGAACTGAACTCGATCGACCTCACCCATATTTTTATATCCCACAAAAAACTGGAA
ACCATAAGCAGCGCTCTGTGTGACCATTGGGATACCCTGCGCAACGCCCTGTATGAACGGCGTATCAGCG
AGCTGACCGGGAAAATCACCAAATCCGCAAAGGAAAAAGTTCAGCGTAGTCTGAAACACGAGGACATCAA
CCTGCAAGAAATTATTAGCGCAGCAGGTAAAGAGCTGAGCGAAGCATTCAAACAGAAAACCAGCGAAATC
CTGAGCCATGCCCATGCTGCACTGGATCAGCCGCTGCCGACCACCCTGAAAAAACAGGAGGAAAAGGAGA
TTCTGAAAAGCCAACTGGACAGCCTGCTGGGCCTGTATCACCTGCTGGACTGGTTTGCAGTCGATGAGAG
CAACGAGGTTGATCCTGAGTTCTCCGCTCGTCTGACCGGAATCAAGCTGGAGATGGAACCGAGTCTGTCG
TTTTACAATAAAGCGCGTAATTACGCGACCAAGAAACCGTATAGCGTGGAAAAATTCAAACTGAACTTTC
AGATGCCGACCCTTGCAAGCGGATGGGACGTTAACAAAGAAAAAAACAATGGGGCAATTCTGTTTGTGAA
AAATGGCCTCTATTATCTGGGTATCATGCCGAAACAGAAAGGGCGCTACAAAGCCCTGTCATTTGAGCCG
ACCGAGAAAACCTCAGAGGGTTTCGACAAGATGTACTACGATTATTTCCCGGATGCGGCAAAAATGATAC
CCAAATGTAGCACCCAACTGAAGGCAGTTACAGCCCACTTTCAGACCCATACCACCCCGATCCTGCTGTC
GAACAATTTTATAGAGCCGCTGGAAATTACCAAAGAGATTTATGATCTGAATAATCCGGAAAAGGAGCCC
AAGAAATTTCAGACGGCGTATGCAAAAAAGACCGGGGATCAGAAAGGTTATCGTGAAGCGCTGTGCAAAT
GGATTGACTTTACCCGTGACTTTCTGTCAAAATATACCAAAACGACGAGCATTGATCTGAGCAGCCTACG
TCCGAGCAGCCAATATAAGGATCTGGGCGAATATTACGCCGAACTGAATCCGCTGCTCTACCATATTTCC
TTCCAACGAATCGCTGAAAAAGAAATAATGGACGCCGTTGAAACCGGCAAACTGTATCTGTTTCAAATCT
ACAACAAAGATTTCGCCAAAGGCCATCACGGTAAGCCGAACCTGCATACCCTGTATTGGACCGGTCTGTT
TAGCCCGGAGAATCTGGCCAAAACCAGCATCAAGCTGAACGGACAGGCAGAACTGTTTTACCGCCCCAAA
AGCCGTATGAAAAGGATGGCACACCGCCTGGGCGAAAAAATGCTGAATAAGAAACTCAAAGATCAGAAAA
CGCCGATACCGGATACCCTTTATCAGGAGCTGTATGATTATGTTAACCACCGGCTGAGCCATGACCTGAG
CGACGAAGCGCGTGCACTGCTGCCGAACGTGATTACCAAGGAAGTCTCGCATGAAATTATTAAAGATCGG
CGCTTCACCAGTGATAAATTTTTCTTCCATGTACCGATCACCCTGAATTATCAAGCCGCAAATAGCCCTT
CCAAATTTAATCAACGCGTGAATGCGTACCTGAAAGAGCATCCGGAGACCCCAATTATTGGCATAGACCG
AGGAGAACGCAATCTCATTTATATCACCGTCATTGATAGCACCGGTAAGATCCTGGAACAGCGTAGCCTG
AATACCATTCAGCAGTTTGACTACCAGAAAAAGCTGGACAACAGAGAAAAGGAACGTGTAGCCGCCCGGC
AGGCTTGGAGTGTGGTGGGTACTATCAAGGATCTGAAGCAGGGGTATCTCTCCCAAGTTATCCATGAAAT
TGTCGATCTAATGATTCACTATCAAGCAGTAGTGGTACTGGAAAATCTGAATTTCGGTTTCAAAAGCAAA
CGTACAGGGATCGCTGAAAAAGCCGTTTATCAGCAGTTCGAGAAAATGCTGATAGACAAGCTGAATTGCC
TGGTTCTGAAAGATTATCCGGCAGAGAAGGTGGGCGGTGTGCTGAACCCGTACCAGCTGACTGATCAATT
TACGAGCTTTGCAAAAATGGGAACGCAGAGCGGTTTCCTGTTCTATGTTCCGGCGCCATATACCAGCAAG
ATAGACCCGCTGACAGGTTTCGTAGATCCGTTTGTCTGGAAAACCATTAAAAATCATGAAAGTCGCAAAC
ATTTTCTGGAGGGCTTTGATTTTCTGCACTATGACGTGAAAACCGGCGACTTCATTCTGCATTTTAAAAT
GAACCGTAATCTGTCCTTTCAGCGCGGCCTGCCTGGCTTTATGCCGGCGTGGGACATTGTTTTTGAAAAG
AATGAGACACAGTTTGATGCCAAAGGTACCCCCTTTATTGCGGGGAAACGCATTGTGCCCGTTATAGAAA
ATCACCGCTTCACCGGACGGTATAGGGACTTGTACCCGGCAAATGAATTGATAGCGCTGCTGGAGGAGAA
AGGTATTGTCTTTCGGGATGGATCAAACATCCTGCCGAAGCTGCTGGAGAACGATGACAGCCACGCAATA
GACACCATGGTAGCGCTGATCCGAAGCGTGCTGCAGATGCGTAACAGTAATGCGGCTACGGGGGAAGACT
ACATTAATAGCCCGGTCCGTGATCTGAACGGCGTTTGTTTCGATAGCAGATTTCAAAATCCGGAGTGGCC
GATGGATGCCGATGCCAATGGAGCTTACCATATCGCTCTCAAAGGTCAGCTCCTACTGAACCATTTGAAA
GAATCAAAAGATCTGAAACTGCAGAACGGCATCTCGAATCAGGACTGGCTGGCCTACATTCAAGAACTGA
GAAACCCAAAGAAAAAGAGAAAAGTAGGTGGTTACCCCTACGACGTGCCCGACTACGCCTAA
