>Addgene plasmid #79007 | pDEST-hisMBP-AsCpf1-EC | addgene partial sequence | sequence record 152556 | M13-F20 5'-TGTAAAACGACGGCCAGT-3'
GAAGCTGGGTGTTAGGCGTAGTCGGGCACGTCGTAGGGGTAACCACCTACTTTTCTCTTTTTCTTTGGGT
TTCTCAGTTCTTGAATGTAGGCCAGCCAGTCCTGATTCGAGATGCCGTTCTGCAGTTTCAGATCTTTTGA
TTCTTTCAAATGGTTCAGTAGGAGCTGACCTTTGAGAGCGATATGGTAAGCTCCATTGGCATCGGCATCC
ATCGGCCACTCCGGATTTTGAAATCTGCTATCGAAACAAACGCCGTTCAGATCACGGACCGGGCTATTAA
TGTAGTCTTCCCCCGTAGCCGCATTACTGTTACGCATCTGCAGCACGCTTCGGATCAGCGCTACCATGGT
GTCTATTGCGTGGCTGTCATCGTTCTCCAGCAGCTTCGGCAGGATGTTTGATCCATCCCGAAAGACAATA
CCTTTCTCCTCCAGCAGCGCTATCAATTCATTTGCCGGGTACAAGTCCCTATACCGTCCGGTGAAGCGGT
GATTTTCTATAACGGGCACAATGCGTTTCCCCGCAATAAAGGGGGTACCTTTGGCATCAAACTGTGTCTC
ATTCTTTTCAAAAACAATGTCCCACGCCGGCATAAAGCCAGGCAGGCCGCGCTGAAAGGACAGATTACGG
TTCATTTTAAAATGCAGAATGAAGTCGCCGGTTTTCACGTCATAGTGCAGAAAATCAAAGCCCTCCAGAA
AATGTTTGCGACTTTCATGATTTTTAATGGTTTTCCAGACAAACGGATCTACGAAACCTGTCAGCGGGTC
TATCTTGCTGGTATATGGCGCCGGAACATAGAACAGGAAACCGCTCTGCGTTCCCATTTTTGCAAAGCTC
GTAAATTGATCAGTCAGCTGGTACGGGTTCAGCACACCGCCCACCTTCTCTGCCGGATAATCTTTCAGAA
CCAGGCAATTCAGCTTGTCTATCAGCATTTTCTCGAACTGCTGATAAACGGCTTTTTCAGCGATCCC
