>Addgene plasmid #79007 | pDEST-hisMBP-AsCpf1-EC | addgene partial sequence | sequence record 152558 | MBP-F 5'-GATGAAGCCCTGAAAGACGCGCAG-3'
AAAAGCAGGCTTCATGGGTGCTCCTCCAAAAAAGAAGAGAAAGGTAGGTGGTATGACACAGTTTGAAGGC
TTCACCAATCTCTACCAGGTCAGCAAGACGCTACGTTTTGAGCTTATCCCGCAGGGAAAAACCCTGAAAC
ACATTCAGGAACAGGGGTTCATAGAGGAAGATAAGGCGCGTAACGACCATTATAAAGAACTGAAGCCTAT
AATCGACCGTATTTATAAAACGTACGCGGATCAGTGCCTGCAGCTGGTTCAGCTGGATTGGGAGAATCTG
TCCGCGGCTATTGATAGCTATCGCAAAGAGAAGACCGAGGAAACCCGTAACGCACTGATTGAAGAGCAGG
CGACCTATCGGAATGCGATCCATGATTACTTCATCGGCCGCACCGACAACCTGACCGATGCAATTAACAA
ACGTCACGCAGAGATTTACAAAGGTCTGTTTAAAGCAGAGTTATTCAATGGCAAGGTTCTGAAACAGCTG
GGTACGGTCACCACCACCGAACACGAAAACGCACTGCTGAGGAGCTTTGATAAATTTACCACATATTTCA
GCGGTTTCTATGAAAATCGTAAGAATGTATTTAGCGCCGAAGATATTTCCACCGCAATTCCTCATCGTAT
TGTGCAGGATAATTTTCCGAAGTTTAAAGAAAATTGTCATATTTTTACCCGTCTGATCACCGCGGTACCG
AGCCTGCGAGAGCATTTTGAAAACGTTAAGAAAGCCATTGGAATTTTTGTCAGTACCAGCATTGAAGAAG
TGTTTTCGTTCCCGTTCTATAACCAACTGCTGACCCAGACCCAGATTGATCTGTACAATCAGCTGCTGGG
GGGCATAAGCCGCGAGGCAGGTACCGAAAAGATAAAGGGACTCAATGAGGTGCTGAATCTGGCAATTCAG
AAGAATGATGAAACGGCTCATATCATTGCTAGCCTGCCGCATCGTTTCATTCCCCTGTTTAAGCAAATCC
TGAGCGATCGCAATACACTGAGCTTTATCCTCGAAGAGTTTAAATCGGACGAAGAA
