>Addgene plasmid #79007 | pDEST-hisMBP-AsCpf1-EC | addgene partial sequence | sequence record 153602 | pBEST-R 5'-TCTCATGTTTGACAGCTTATC-3'
TGCTTCTGGCGTCAGGCAGCCATCGGAAGCTGTGGTATGGCTGTGCAGGTCGTAAATCACTGCATAATTC
GTGTCGCTCAAGGCGCACTCCCGTTCTGGATAATGTTTTTTGCGCCGACATCATAACGGTTCTGGCAAAT
ATTCTGAAATGAGCTGTTGACAATTAATCATCGGCTCGTATAATGTGTGGAATTGTGAGCGGATAACAAT
TTCACACAGGAAACAGCCAGTCCGTTTAGGTGTTTTCACGAGCACTTCACCAACAAGGACCATAGATTAT
GAAAATCCATCACCATCACCATCACGAAGAAGGTAAACTGGTAATCTGGATTAACGGCGATAAAGGCTAT
AACGGTCTCGCTGAAGTCGGTAAGAAATTCGAGAAAGATACCGGAATTAAAGTCACCGTTGAGCATCCGG
ATAAACTGGAAGAGAAATTCCCACAGGTTGCGGCAACTGGCGATGGCCCTGACATTATCTTCTGGGCACA
CGACCGCTTTGGTGGCTACGCTCAATCTGGCCTGTTGGCTGAAATCACCCCGGACAAAGCGTTCCAGGAC
AAGCTGTATCCGTTTACCTGGGATGCCGTACGTTACAACGGCAAGCTGATTGCTTACCCGATCGCTGTTG
AAGCGTTATCGCTGATTTATAACAAAGATCTGCTGCCGAACCCGCCAAAAACCTGGGAAGAGATCCCGGC
GCTGGATAAAGAACTGAAAGCGAAAGGTAAGAGCGCGCTGATGTTCAACCTGCAAGAACCGTACTTCACC
TGGCCGCTGATTGCTGCTGACGGGGGTTATGCGTTCAAGTATGAAAACGGCAAGTACGACATTAAAGACG
TGGGCGTGGATAACGCTGGCGCGAAAGCGGGTCTGACCTTCCTGGTTGACCTGATTAAAAACAAACACAT
GAATGCAGACACCGATTACTCCATCGCAGAAGCTGCCTTTAATAAAGGCGAAACAGCGATGACCATCAAC
